Addgene plasmid #200865: pSCT162: pTwinStrep-bdSUMO-AjTn6022_TnsF
Purpose: AjTn6022_TniQ expression construct for protein purification.
Depositing lab: Feng Zhang. Depositing organization: Broad Institute. Publication: Modularity and diversity of target selectors in Tn7 transposons. Faure G, Saito M, Benler S, Peng I, Wolf YI, Strecker J, Altae-Tran H, Neumann E, Li D, Makarova KS, Macrae RK, Koonin EV, Zhang F. Mol Cell. 2023 Jun 15;83(12):2122-2136.e10. doi: 10.1016/j.molcel.2023.05.013. Epub 2023 Jun 1. PubMed 37267947.
Backbone
  Vector backbone: ColE1
  Vector type: Bacterial Expression
Growth in bacteria
  Bacterial resistance: Ampicillin, 100 μg/mL
  Growth temperature: 37°C
  Growth strain: DH5alpha
  Copy number: Low Copy
Gene/Insert
  Gene/Insert name: AjTn6022_TnsF
  Species: Acinetobacter johnsonii
  Cloning method: Gibson Cloning
Terms and licenses: Academic/Nonprofit Terms; Industry Terms: Not Available to Industry
How to cite: pSCT162: pTwinStrep-bdSUMO-AjTn6022_TnsF was a gift from Feng Zhang (Addgene plasmid # 200865 ; http://n2t.net/addgene:200865 ; RRID:Addgene_200865)
