[The description below was written by a language model from this plasmid's Addgene catalogue record and pLannotate feature annotations shown in this document.]
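Description:
pSCT162 (pTwinStrep-bdSUMO-AjTn6022_TnsF) is a 7,009 nt bacterial expression plasmid for producing a Tn7-family transposon protein from Acinetobacter johnsonii in E. coli for purification. The backbone has a pET-like, pBR322-derived architecture. It carries a ColE1/pMB1 origin together with the bom region and the rop gene, which is consistent with the low copy number listed in the catalogue. It also has an f1 phage origin and a β-lactamase gene under its own promoter for ampicillin selection. Short tetracycline-resistance fragments are non-functional remnants of the parental vector.

Expression is driven by a T7 promoter followed by a lac operator and the T7 gene 10 ribosome binding site, and it ends at a T7 terminator. A lacI gene on the plasmid supplies the repressor, so transcription requires a host providing T7 RNA polymerase and is induced with IPTG. According to the plasmid name, the open reading frame begins with a Twin-Strep affinity tag followed by a bdSUMO module. The annotation tool did not label the Twin-Strep tag, and it matched the SUMO domain to the Arabidopsis SUMO1 homologue. It also reported small hits to a capTEV fragment and a thrombin site in the N-terminal tag region. The roughly 1.5 kb unannotated stretch between the SUMO domain and the terminator presumably holds the AjTn6022 insert, which was introduced by Gibson cloning. SUMO fusions of this kind generally aid solubility and allow the tag to be removed with a SUMO-specific protease after Strep-affinity capture.

The record is inconsistent about the insert. The name and insert field call it TnsF, while the purpose statement calls it TniQ, and the fields given do not resolve this discrepancy. The associated work concerns target-selector proteins of Tn7 transposons.
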