Features (pLannotate 1.2.2; 20 found; start..end, strand, type, name):
     12..467     +  rep_origin     f1 ori (sequence partly withheld): f1 bacteriophage origin of replication; arrow indicates direction of (+) strand synthesis
    582..1442    -  CDS            AmpR: β-lactamase; bla; confers resistance to ampicillin, carbenicillin, and related antibiotics
   1443..1535    -  promoter       AmpR promoter: bla
   1616..2204    +  rep_origin     ori: high-copy-number ColE1/pMB1/pBR322/pUC origin of replication
   2390..2529    -  misc_feature   bom: basis of mobility region from pBR322
   2631..2822    -  CDS            rop: Rop protein, which maintains plasmids at low copy number; rop
   2839..3219    +  CDS            YPB1_ECOLX: Protein predicted: Swiss-Prot protein existence level 4. From Escherichia coli.
   3281..3345    -  CDS            TcR (fragment): tetracycline efflux protein; tet; confers resistance to tetracycline
   3360..3381    -  protein_bind   CAP binding site: CAP binding activates transcription in the presence of cAMP. E. coli catabolite activator protein
   3394..4476    -  CDS            lacI: lac repressor; lacI; The lac repressor binds to the lac operator to inhibit transcription in E. coli. This inhibition can be relieved by adding lactose or isopropyl-β-D-thiogalactopyranoside (IPTG).
   4477..4554    -  promoter       lacI promoter: lacI
   4562..4841    -  CDS            TcR (fragment): tetracycline efflux protein; tet; confers resistance to tetracycline
   4867..4885    +  promoter       T7 promoter: promoter for bacteriophage T7 RNA polymerase
   4886..4910    +  protein_bind   lac operator: The lac repressor binds to the lac operator to inhibit transcription in E. coli. This inhibition can be relieved by adding lactose or isopropyl-β-D-thiogalactopyranoside (IPTG). lac repressor encoded by lacI
   4925..4947    +  RBS            RBS: efficient ribosome binding site from bacteriophage T7 gene 10 (Olins and Rangwala, 1989)
   4966..4982    +  CDS            capTEV™ (fragment): composite tag for in vivo biotinylation, TEV protease cleavage, and 6xHis tagging
   4993..5010    +  CDS            thrombin site: thrombin recognition and cleavage site
   5125..5418    +  CDS            SUMO1: SUMO1_ARATH - Also known as SMT3, SUM1. Experimental evidence at protein level: Swiss-Prot protein existence level 1. Ubiquitin-like protein which can be covalently attached to target lysines as a monomer. Does not seem to be involved in protein degradation and may function as an antagonist of ubiquitin in the degradation process. Required for the massive protein sumoylation in the nucleus induced by heat shock and controlled by SIZ1. Involved in the regulation of the heat stress transcription factor HSFA2 in acquired thermotolerance. From Arabidopsis thaliana (Mouse-ear cress).
   6912..6929    +  CDS            SET1 (fragment): solubility-enhancement tag derived from T7 phage gene 10B
   6937..6984    +  terminator     T7 terminator: transcription terminator for bacteriophage T7 RNA polymerase
>Addgene plasmid #200865 | pSCT162: pTwinStrep-bdSUMO-AjTn6022_TnsF | addgene full sequence | sequence record 399442 | Addgene NGS Result
TGGCGAATGGG
[124 nt withheld, positions 12-135]
C
[91 nt withheld, positions 137-227]
A
[49 nt withheld, positions 229-277]
CCTTTGACGTTGGAGTCCACGTTCTTT
[37 nt withheld, positions 305-341]
ACCCTATCTCGGTCTATTCTTTTGATTTATAAGGGATTTTGCCGATTTCGGCCTATTGGTTAAAAAATGA
GCTGATTTAACAAAAATTTAACGCGAATTTTAACAAAATATTAACGTTTACAATTTCTGGCGGCACGATG
GCATGAGATTATCAAAAAGGATCTTCACCTAGATCCTTTTAAATTAAAAATGAAGTTTTAAATCAATCTA
AAGTATATATGAGTAAACTTGGTCTGACAGTTACCAATGCTTAATCAGTGAGGCACCTATCTCAGCGATC
TGTCTATTTCGTTCATCCATAGTTGCCTGACTCCCCGTCGTGTAGATAACTACGATACGGGAGGGCTTAC
CATCTGGCCCCAGTGCTGCAATGATACCGCGAGACCCACGCTCACCGGCTCCAGATTTATCAGCAATAAA
CCAGCCAGCCGGAAGGGCCGAGCGCAGAAGTGGTCCTGCAACTTTATCCGCCTCCATCCAGTCTATTAAT
TGTTGCCGGGAAGCTAGAGTAAGTAGTTCGCCAGTTAATAGTTTGCGCAACGTTGTTGCCATTGCTACAG
GCATCGTGGTGTCACGCTCGTCGTTTGGTATGGCTTCATTCAGCTCCGGTTCCCAACGATCAAGGCGAGT
TACATGATCCCCCATGTTGTGCAAAAAAGCGGTTAGCTCCTTCGGTCCTCCGATCGTTGTCAGAAGTAAG
TTGGCCGCAGTGTTATCACTCATGGTTATGGCAGCACTGCATAATTCTCTTACTGTCATGCCATCCGTAA
GATGCTTTTCTGTGACTGGTGAGTACTCAACCAAGTCATTCTGAGAATAGTGTATGCGGCGACCGAGTTG
CTCTTGCCCGGCGTCAATACGGGATAATACCGCGCCACATAGCAGAACTTTAAAAGTGCTCATCATTGGA
AAACGTTCTTCGGGGCGAAAACTCTCAAGGATCTTACCGCTGTTGAGATCCAGTTCGATGTAACCCACTC
GTGCACCCAACTGATCTTCAGCATCTTTTACTTTCACCAGCGTTTCTGGGTGAGCAAAAACAGGAAGGCA
AAATGCCGCAAAAAAGGGAATAAGGGCGACACGGAAATGTTGAATACTCATACTCTTCCTTTTTCAATCA
TGATTGAAGCATTTATCAGGGTTATTGTCTCATGAGCGGATACATATTTGAATGTATTTAGAAAAATAAA
CAAATAGGTCATGACCAAAATCCCTTAACGTGAGTTTTCGTTCCACTGAGCGTCAGACCCCGTAGAAAAG
ATCAAAGGATCTTCTTGAGATCCTTTTTTTCTGCGCGTAATCTGCTGCTTGCAAACAAAAAAACCACCGC
TACCAGCGGTGGTTTGTTTGCCGGATCAAGAGCTACCAACTCTTTTTCCGAAGGTAACTGGCTTCAGCAG
AGCGCAGATACCAAATACTGTCCTTCTAGTGTAGCCGTAGTTAGGCCACCACTTCAAGAACTCTGTAGCA
CCGCCTACATACCTCGCTCTGCTAATCCTGTTACCAGTGGCTGCTGCCAGTGGCGATAAGTCGTGTCTTA
CCGGGTTGGACTCAAGACGATAGTTACCGGATAAGGCGCAGCGGTCGGGCTGAACGGGGGGTTCGTGCAC
ACAGCCCAGCTTGGAGCGAACGACCTACACCGAACTGAGATACCTACAGCGTGAGCTATGAGAAAGCGCC
ACGCTTCCCGAAGGGAGAAAGGCGGACAGGTATCCGGTAAGCGGCAGGGTCGGAACAGGAGAGCGCACGA
GGGAGCTTCCAGGGGGAAACGCCTGGTATCTTTATAGTCCTGTCGGGTTTCGCCACCTCTGACTTGAGCG
TCGATTTTTGTGATGCTCGTCAGGGGGGCGGAGCCTATGGAAAAACGCCAGCAACGCGGCCTTTTTACGG
TTCCTGGCCTTTTGCTGGCCTTTTGCTCACATGTTCTTTCCTGCGTTATCCCCTGATTCTGTGGATAACC
GTATTACCGCCTTTGAGTGAGCTGATACCGCTCGCCGCAGCCGAACGACCGAGCGCAGCGAGTCAGTGAG
CGAGGAAGCGGAAGAGCGCCTGATGCGGTATTTTCTCCTTACGCATCTGTGCGGTATTTCACACCGCAAT
GGTGCACTCTCAGTACAATCTGCTCTGATGCCGCATAGTTAAGCCAGTATACACTCCGCTATCGCTACGT
GACTGGGTCATGGCTGCGCCCCGACACCCGCCAACACCCGCTGACGCGCCCTGACGGGCTTGTCTGCTCC
CGGCATCCGCTTACAGACAAGCTGTGACCGTCTCCGGGAGCTGCATGTGTCAGAGGTTTTCACCGTCATC
ACCGAAACGCGCGAGGCAGCTGCGGTAAAGCTCATCAGCGTGGTCGTGAAGCGATTCACAGATGTCTGCC
TGTTCATCCGCGTCCAGCTCGTTGAGTTTCTCCAGAAGCGTTAATGTCTGGCTTCTGATAAAGCGGGCCA
TGTTAAGGGCGGTTTTTTCCTGTTTGGTCACTGATGCCTCCGTGTAAGGGGGATTTCTGTTCATGGGGGT
AATGATACCGATGAAACGAGAGAGGATGCTCACGATACGGGTTACTGATGATGAACATGCCCGGTTACTG
GAACGTTGTGAGGGTAAACAACTGGCGGTATGGATGCGGCGGGACCAGAGAAAAATCACTCAGGGTCAAT
GCCAGCGCTTCGTTAATACAGATGTAGGTGTTCCACAGGGTAGCCAGCAGCATCCTGCGATGCAGATCCG
GAACATAATGGTGCAGGGCGCTGACTTCCGCGTTTCCAGACTTTACGAAACACGGAAACCGAAGACCATT
CATGTTGTTGCTCAGGTCGCAGACGTTTTGCAGCAGCAGTCGCTTCACGTTCGCTCGCGTATCGGTGATT
CATTCTGCTAACCAGTAAGGCAACCCCGCCAGCCTAGCCGGGTCCTCAACGACAGGAGCACGATCATGCT
AGTCATGCCCCGCGCCCACCGGAAGGAGCTGACTGGGTTGAAGGCTCTCAAGGGCATCGGTCGAGATCCC
GGTGCCTAATGAGTGAGCTAACTTACATTAATTGCGTTGCGCTCACTGCCCGCTTTCCAGTCGGGAAACC
TGTCGTGCCAGCTGCATTAATGAATCGGCCAACGCGCGGGGAGAGGCGGTTTGCGTATTGGGCGCCAGGG
TGGTTTTTCTTTTCACCAGTGAGACGGGCAACAGCTGATTGCCCTTCACCGCCTGGCCCTGAGAGAGTTG
CAGCAAGCGGTCCACGCTGGTTTGCCCCAGCAGGCGAAAATCCTGTTTGATGGTGGTTAACGGCGGGATA
TAACATGAGCTGTCTTCGGTATCGTCGTATCCCACTACCGAGATGTCCGCACCAACGCGCAGCCCGGACT
CGGTAATGGCGCGCATTGCGCCCAGCGCCATCTGATCGTTGGCAACCAGCATCGCAGTGGGAACGATGCC
CTCATTCAGCATTTGCATGGTTTGTTGAAAACCGGACATGGCACTCCAGTCGCCTTCCCGTTCCGCTATC
GGCTGAATTTGATTGCGAGTGAGATATTTATGCCAGCCAGCCAGACGCAGACGCGCCGAGACAGAACTTA
ATGGGCCCGCTAACAGCGCGATTTGCTGGTGACCCAATGCGACCAGATGCTCCACGCCCAGTCGCGTACC
GTCTTCATGGGAGAAAATAATACTGTTGATGGGTGTCTGGTCAGAGACATCAAGAAATAACGCCGGAACA
TTAGTGCAGGCAGCTTCCACAGCAATGGCATCCTGGTCATCCAGCGGATAGTTAATGATCAGCCCACTGA
CGCGTTGCGCGAGAAGATTGTGCACCGCCGCTTTACAGGCTTCGACGCCGCTTCGTTCTACCATCGACAC
CACCACGCTGGCACCCAGTTGATCGGCGCGAGATTTAATCGCCGCGACAATTTGCGACGGCGCGTGCAGG
GCCAGACTGGAGGTGGCAACGCCAATCAGCAACGACTGTTTGCCCGCCAGTTGTTGTGCCACGCGGTTGG
GAATGTAATTCAGCTCCGCCATCGCCGCTTCCACTTTTTCCCGCGTTTTCGCAGAAACGTGGCTGGCCTG
GTTCACCACGCGGGAAACGGTCTGATAAGAGACACCGGCATACTCTGCGACATCGTATAACGTTACTGGT
TTCACATTCACCACCCTGAATTGACTCTCTTCCGGGCGCTATCATGCCATACCGCGAAAGGTTTTGCGCC
ATTCGATGGTGTCCGGGATCTCGACGCTCTCCCTTATGCGACTCCTGCATTAGGAAGCAGCCCAGTAGTA
GGTTGAGGCCGTTGAGCACCGCCGCCGCAAGGAATGGTGCATGCAAGGAGATGGCGCCCAACAGTCCCCC
GGCCACGGGGCCTGCCACCATACCCACGCCGAAACAAGCGCTCATGAGCCCGAAGTGGCGAGCCCGATCT
TCCCCATCGGTGATGTCGGCGATATAGGCGCCAGCAACCGCACCTGTGGCGCCGGTGATGCCGGCCACGA
TGCGTCCGGCGTAGAGGATCGAGATCGATCTCGATCCCGCGAAATTAATACGACTCACTATAGGGGAATT
GTGAGCGGATAACAATTCCCCTCTAGAAATAATTTTGTTTAACTTTAAGAAGGAGATATACCATGGGCAG
CAGCCATCATCATCATCATCACAGCAGCGGCCTGGTGCCGCGCGGCAGCCATATGGCTAGCTGGAGCCAT
CCGCAGTTTGAAAAAGGTGGTGGTAGCGGTGGTGGTTCAGGTGGTAGTGCATGGTCACACCCTCAGTTTG
AGAAAGGATCTGCTGCGGGTGGCGAAGAAGATAAGAAACCGGCAGGTGGCGAAGGTGGCGGTGCCCATAT
CAACCTGAAAGTGAAAGGTCAAGACGGCAACGAAGTCTTTTTCCGCATCAAACGTTCTACCCAGCTGAAA
AAGCTGATGAACGCATACTGTGACCGTCAGTCTGTAGACATGACCGCAATTGCTTTCCTGTTTGATGGTC
GTCGCCTGCGTGCGGAACAGACCCCGGATGAACTGGAGATGGAAGATGGCGACGAAATCGACGCAATGCT
TCATCAGACTGGTGGCTCAAGTGGATCCGTTAAGGCTATTGAGAAAGCTACAGAAAGGGGGGAACAGGTG
ACTTTAGCTCAATTTTCCCATAAAGAAGGCTGTAGTGGTTGTGACAGGGCTGATATAGATAAATTCAAAA
AAAGATATAAGGGCGATAAGTATTGTTCAACTTGTTATGCCCGAATTTTTAAAAAAAGAGCTTGTCCAAA
ATGTGGTGAATATGCCAGATTGCCAAAAAATGATGATCAAGCAATTTGTAATGAATGCATCAAAAAACAG
CCTTGTATTCGCTGTAATCAAACTAAGAAGCCGATAGGGACACTCACCGAATATGGTGTGGTTTGTAATA
GCTGTTCTGTTTATTTTCGCCCAATTGAGCGTTGTGAGAGGTGTGATACACCATCACAAAAATTGACACA
TATTTCACGATTTGGTGATGATTTAAGGGTATGTCCCAAATGCTCTACTAGAGATTATGAAACATGTCCC
TCTTGTCATAAATATCGCTTATTAGAGCAAGATGATACAGGAGCTAAGATTTGTAAAAAATGTAGGAATA
ACGCCAAAAAGAAATGCAAGCAATGTGATGTCTTGATACCAGCAGGCTGTCCTGATCTATGTAACAACTG
TTACTGGCATAAGAATCTATGGGAGAAAGCTAGACGAAATATTAAAGCATTCCAATCCCAACACTTACAG
GCTCAATATGAGCAATATTTAATTTGGTTAGAAGATGAGGTTGGTGCAAATAAAGCAGCACTGTATATCA
ATAAACATACCCATTTTTTTATCAAAACTGAAGAATTATGGCTTGATGCAATTCCTACAGCAGAACAGTT
ATTGGCTGTTTTAAGAACCAGTGGACTTAGAAAATTTGAGTTGGTTGCATCTTGGCTAGATGAAGCCCAT
CACATTAAGGTTGCATTAGAGGATAAAGACTTTTGCTCTCAACAGGATCAGATAGAAAAACTGATTTCAA
GCCTTCCTCACCCCTCTACTGCTTATGATGTGGTTATATCTTATAAAGATGAGCTTGATATAAAAATGAA
AGATGGAAAGACCAGTATCCGGTCCATAAAACTGGCAATAAAGCCTGCGGTTGCTCTTATGCACTATGTT
TGTGCATCGGGAGCTACATTACCTAATTTAAACCATATAAAAGCCTATCTTATCGACTTTTCTGGTCAGG
CTGCTGCACTAACAGGGTTCATTAATTTTTTGAATAAAAATTTTGATACATCTATAGACTATTTGGCTTT
TAAAAAATCAAAAAATTTCAATGAAAAACGAAAAAATAAAGTAGAAAAAGAAATTGTCCAATGGGTGGAT
AAGCCTTTGGAGAATAAGGAAGATGTATTAAATTGGGTGAAGAATGGGCTAAGATATTTTCATAATGTAT
CTTATGTGGAGTCTCTAAAAGTCAAATTTGAGATGATTACAGAAGCTGATGATGGATATGAAATTTTATT
GCAGAATCATTCTTATTGGTTGCCAAAAAACACAGGAGATTTAAAAAGATAATTAACCTAGGCTGCTGCC
ACCGCTGAGCAATAACTAGCATAACCCCTTGGGGCCTCTAAACGGGTCTTGAGGGGTTTTTTGCTGAAAG
GAGGAACTATATCCGGAT
